>Addgene plasmid #112180 | pMito.iGABASnFR.F102G.mRuby3 | depositor full sequence | sequence record 211222 | pMito.iGABASnFR.F102G.mRuby3 sequence 7555 bps
CGCGCGTTGACATTGATTATTGACTAGTTATTAATAGTAATCAATTACGGGGTCATTAGTTCATAGCCCA
TATATGGAGTTCCGCGTTACATAACTTACGGTAAATGGCCCGCCTGGCTGACCGCCCAACGACCCCCGCC
CATTGACGTCAATAATGACGTATGTTCCCATAGTAACGCCAATAGGGACTTTCCATTGACGTCAATGGGT
GGACTATTTACGGTAAACTGCCCACTTGGCAGTACATCAAGTGTATCATATGCCAAGTACGCCCCCTATT
GACGTCAATGACGGTAAATGGCCCGCCTGGCATTATGCCCAGTACATGACCTTATGGGACTTTCCTACTT
GGCAGTACATCTACGTATTAGTCATCGCTATTACCATGGTGATGCGGTTTTGGCAGTACATCAATGGGCG
TGGATAGCGGTTTGACTCACGGGGATTTCCAAGTCTCCACCCCATTGACGTCAATGGGAGTTTGTTTTGG
CACCAAAATCAACGGGACTTTCCAAAATGTCGTAACAACTCCGCCCCATTGACGCAAATGGGCGGTAGGC
GTGTACGGTGGGAGGTCTATATAAGCAGAACTCTCTGGCTAACTAGAGAACCCACTGCTTACTGGCTTAT
CGAAATTAATACGACTCACTATAGGGAGACCCAAGCTTGGTACCGAACTCGGATCCACTAGTAACGGCCG
CCAGTGTGCTGGAATTCGGCTTGGGGATATCCACCATGAGCGTGCTGACCCCCCTGCTGCTGAGGGGCCT
GACCGGCAGCGCCAGGAGGCTGCCCGTGCCCAGGGCCAAGATCCACAGCCTGGGCGACCCCCCCGTGGCC
ACCAGATCTGAAAGCATCAATTTCGTGAGCTGGGGCGGTAGCACCCAGGATGCGCAGAAGCAGGCCTGGG
CCGACCCGTTCAGCAAGGCCAGCGGCATTACCGTGGTCCAGGATGGGCCCACCGACTACGGCAAACTCAA
GGCCATGGTCGAAAGCGGCAACGTGCAGTGGGACGTGGTGGATGTAGAGGCCGACTTCGCCTTGCGCGCC
GCCGCCGAAGGCCTGCTCGAACCCCTGGATTTCTCGGTGATCCAGCGCGACAAGATCGACCCGCGCTTCG
TCTCCGACCATGGCGTGGGCTCGTTCCTGGGCTCTTTCGTGCTCGGCTACAACGAAGGCAAGCTCGGAGC
CAGCAAGCCCCAGGACTGGACCGCGCTGTTCGACACCAAGACCTACCCCGGCAAACGCGCCCTCTACAAA
TGGCCGAGCCCTGGCGTGCTCGAACTGGCCCTGCTCGCCGACGGCGTACCGGCCGACAAGCTCTACCCGC
TGGACCTGGACCGCGCCTTCAAGAAACTCGACACCATCAAGAAAGACATCGTCTGGTGGGGCGGCGGTGC
ACAGTCGCAGCAGCTGCTGGCCTCCGGCGAAGTCAGCATGGGCCAGTTCTGGAACGGTCGCATCCACGCC
CTGCAAGAAGACGGCGCGCCAGTGGGCGTGAGCTGGAAGCAGAACCTGGTGATGGCCGACATCCTCGTCG
TGCCTAAAGGCACGAAGAACAAAGCCGCCGCGATGAAGTTCCTGGCCAGTGCCAGCAGCGCCAAAGGCCA
GGACGACTTTTCCGCCCTGACCGCCTATGCTCCAGTGAACATCGACAGTGTGCAGCGCCTCGACCTTGCG
CAGGTCCGGATCACCGCCGACAAGCAGAAGAACGGCATCATGGCGAACTTCAAGATCCGCCACAACGTGG
AGGACGGCAGCGTGCAGCTCGCCGACCACTACCAGCAGAACACCCCCATCGGCGACGGCCCCGTGCTGCT
GCCCGACAACCACTACCTGAGCACCCAGTCCGTGCTGAGCAAAGACCCCAACGAGAAGCGCGATCACATG
GTCCTGCTGGAGTTCGTGACCGCCGCCGGGATCACTCTCGGCATGGACGAGCTGTACAAGGGCGGTACCG
GAGGGAGCATGAGCAAGGGCGAGGAGCTGTTCACCGGGGTGGTGCCCATCCTGGTCGAGCTGGACGGCGA
CGTAAACGGCCACAAGTTCAGCGTGCGCGGCGAGGGCGAGGGCGATGCCACCAACGGCAAGCTGACCCTG
AAGTTCATCTGCACCACCGGCAAGCTGCCCGTGCCCTGGCCCACCCTCGTGACCACCCTGACCTACGGCG
TGCAGTGCTTCAGCCGCTACCCCGACCACATGAAGCAGCACGACTTCTTCAAGTCCGCCATGCCCGAAGG
CTACGTCCAGGAGCGCACCATCAGCTTCAAGGACGACGGCACCTACAAGACCCGCGCCGAGGTGAAGTTC
GAGGGCGACACCCTGGTGAACCGCATCGAGCTGAAGGGCATCGACTTCAAGGAGGACGGCAACATCCTGG
GGCACAAGCTGGAGTACAACTGGAACGCCAACCTGGCACCGAACCTGCCGACCGCCTACGTCAAGGATCA
GATCACCCTCGATTTCGCCTACTGGGCCAAGAACGGTCCGGCCATTGCGACACGGTGGAATGAATGGCTA
GTCAAACTGCAGGGCTCCGGAAATGCTGTGGGCCAGGACACGCAGGAGCGTATGGTGTCTAAGGGCGAAG
AGCTGATCAAGGAAAATATGCGTATGAAGGTGGTCATGGAAGGTTCGGTCAACGGCCACCAATTCAAATG
CACAGGTGAAGGAGAAGGCAGGCCGTACGAGGGAGTGCAAACCATGAGGATCAAAGTCATCGAGGGAGGA
CCCCTGCCATTTGCCTTTGACATTCTTGCCACGTCGTTCATGTATGGCAGCCGTACTTTTATCAAGTACC
CGGCAGACATTCCTGATTTCTTTAAACAGTCCTTTCCTGAGGGTTTTACTTGGGAAAGAGTTACGAGATA
CGAAGATGGTGGAGTCGTCACCGTCACGCAGGACACCAGCCTTGAGGATGGCGAACTCGTTTACAACGTC
AAAGTCAGAGGGGTAAACTTTCCCTCCAATGGTCCCGTGATGCAGAAGAAGACCAAGGGTTGGGAGCCTA
ATACAGAGATGATGTATCCAGCAGATGGTGGTCTGAGGGGATACACTGATATTGCACTGAAAGTTGATGG
TGGTGGCCATCTGCATTGCAATTTCGTAACAACTTACAGGTCAAAAAAGACCGTCGGGAACATCAAGATG
CCCGGTGTCCATGCCGTTGATCACCGCCTGGAAAGGATAGAGGAAAGTGACAATGAAACGTACGTAGTAC
AACGCGAAGTCGCAGTTGCCAAGTACTCCAATCTTGGTGGTGGTATGGATGAACTTTATAAGTAGGCGGC
CGCTCGAGATCAGCCTCGACTGTGCCTTCTAGTTGCCAGCCATCTGTTGTTTGCCCCTCCCCCGTGCCTT
CCTTGACCCTGGAAGGTGCCACTCCCACTGTCCTTTCCTAATAAAATGAGGAAATTGCATCGCATTGTCT
GAGTAGGTGTCATTCTATTCTGGGGGGTGGGGTGGGGCAGGACAGCAAGGGGGAGGATTGGGAAGACAAT
AGCAGGCGTGCTGGGGATGCGGTGGGCTCTATGGCTTCTGAGGCGGAAAGAACCAGTGGCGGTAATACGG
TTATCCACAGAATCAGGGGATAACGCAGGAAAGAACATGTGAGCAAAAGGCCAGCAAAAGGCCAGGAACC
GTAAAAAGGCCGCGTTGCTGGCGTTTTTCCATAGGCTCCGCCCCCCTGACGAGCATCACAAAAATCGACG
CTCAAGTCAGAGGTGGCGAAACCCGACAGGACTATAAAGATACCAGGCGTTTCCCCCTGGAAGCTCCCTC
GTGCGCTCTCCTGTTCCGACCCTGCCGCTTACCGGATACCTGTCCGCCTTTCTCCCTTCGGGAAGCGTGG
CGCTTTCTCATAGCTCACGCTGTAGGTATCTCAGTTCGGTGTAGGTCGTTCGCTCCAAGCTGGGCTGTGT
GCACGAACCCCCCGTTCAGCCCGACCGCTGCGCCTTATCCGGTAACTATCGTCTTGAGTCCAACCCGGTA
AGACACGACTTATCGCCACTGGCAGCAGCCACTGGTAACAGGATTAGCAGAGCGAGGTATGTAGGCGGTG
CTACAGAGTTCTTGAAGTGGTGGCCTAACTACGGCTACACTAGAAGGACAGTATTTGGTATCTGCGCTCT
GCTGAAGCCAGTTACCTTCGGAAAAAGAGTTGGTAGCTCTTGATCCGGCAAACAAACCACCGCTGGTAGC
GGTGGTTTTTTTGTTTGCAAGCAGCAGATTACGCGCAGAAAAAAAGGATCTCAAGAAGATCCTTTGATCT
TTTCTACGGGGTCTGACGCTCAGTGGAACGAAAACTCACGTTAAGGGATTTTGGTCATGAGATTATCAAA
AAGGATCTTCACCTAGATCCTTTTAAATTAAAAATGAAGTTTTAAATCAATCTAAAGTATATATGAGTAA
CCTGAGGCTATGGCAGGGCCTGCCGCCCCGACGTTGGCTGCGAGCCCTGGGCCTTCACCCGAACTTGGGG
GGTGGGGTGGGGAAAAGGAAGAAACGCGGGCGTATTGGCCCCAATGGGGTCTCGGTGGGGTATCGACAGA
GTGCCAGCCCTGGGACCGAACCCCGCGTTTATGAACAAACGACCCAACACCGTGCGTTTTATTCTGTCTT
TTTATTGCCGTCATAGCGCGGGTTCCTTCCGGTATTGTCTCCTTCCGTGTTTCAGTTAGCCTCCCCCTAG
GGTGGGCGAAGAACTCCAGCATGAGATCCCCGCGCTGGAGGATCATCCAGCCGGCGTCCCGGAAAACGAT
TCCGAAGCCCAACCTTTCATAGAAGGCGGCGGTGGAATCGAAATCTCGTGATGGCAGGTTGGGCGTCGCT
TGGTCGGTCATTTCGAACCCCAGAGTCCCGCTCAGAAGAACTCGTCAAGAAGGCGATAGAAGGCGATGCG
CTGCGAATCGGGAGCGGCGATACCGTAAAGCACGAGGAAGCGGTCAGCCCATTCGCCGCCAAGCTCTTCA
GCAATATCACGGGTAGCCAACGCTATGTCCTGATAGCGGTCCGCCACACCCAGCCGGCCACAGTCGATGA
ATCCAGAAAAGCGGCCATTTTCCACCATGATATTCGGCAAGCAGGCATCGCCATGGGTCACGACGAGATC
CTCGCCGTCGGGCTTGCTCGCCTTGAGCCTGGCGAACAGTTCGGCTGGCGCGAGCCCCTGATGCTCTTGA
TCATCCTGATCGACAAGACCGGCTTCCATCCGAGTACGTGCTCGCTCGATGCGATGTTTCGCTTGGTGGT
CGAATGGGCAGGTAGCCGGATCAAGCGTATGCAGCCGCCGCATTGCATCAGCCATGATGGATACTTTCTC
GGCAGGAGCAAGGTGAGATGACAGGAGATCCTGCCCCGGCACTTCGCCCAATAGCAGCCAGTCCCTTCCC
GCTTCAGTGACAACGTCGAGCACAGCTGCGCAAGGAACGCCCGTCGTGGCCAGCCACGATAGCCGCGCTG
CCTCGTCTTGCAGTTCATTCAGGGCACCGGACAGGTCGGTCTTGACAAAAAGAACCGGGCGCCCCTGCGC
TGACAGCCGGAACACGGCGGCATCAGAGCAGCCGATTGTCTGTTGTGCCCAGTCATAGCCGAATAGCCTC
TCCACCCAAGCGGCCGGAGAACCTGCGTGCAATCCATCTTGTTCAATCATGCGAAACGATCCTCATCCTG
TCTCTTGATCGATCTTTGCAAAAGCCTAGGCCTCCAAAAAAGCCTCCTCACTACTTCTGGAATAGCTCAG
AGGCCGAGGAGGCGGCCTCGGCCTCTGCATAAATAAAAAAAATTAGTCAGCCATGGGGCGGAGAATGGGC
GGAACTGGGCGGAGTTAGGGGCGGGATGGGCGGAGTTAGGGGCGGGACTATGGTTGCTGACTAATTGAGA
TGCTTGCTTTGCATACTTCTGCCTGCTGGGGAGCCTGGGGACTTTCCACACCTGGTTGCTGACTAATTGA
GATGCTTGCTTTGCATACTTCTGCCTGCTGGGGAGCCTGGGGACTTTCCACACCCTAACTGACACACATT
CCACAGCTGGTTCTTTCCGCCTCAGGACTCTTCCTTTTTCAATAAATCAATCTAAAGTATATATGAGTAA
ACTTGGTCTGACAGTTACCAATGCTTAATCAGTGAGGCACCTATCTCAGCGATCTGTCTATTTCGTTCAT
CCATAGTTGCCTGACTCCCCGTCGTGTAGATAACTACGATACGGGAGGGCTTACCATCTGGCCCCAGTGC
TGCAATGATACCGCGAGACCCACGCTCACCGGCTCCAGATTTATCAGCAATAAACCAGCCAGCCGGAAGG
GCCGAGCGCAGAAGTGGTCCTGCAACTTTATCCGCCTCCATCCAGTCTATTAATTGTTGCCGGGAAGCTA
GAGTAAGTAGTTCGCCAGTTAATAGTTTGCGCAACGTTGTTGCCATTGCTACAGGCATCGTGGTGTCACG
CTCGTCGTTTGGTATGGCTTCATTCAGCTCCGGTTCCCAACGATCAAGGCGAGTTACATGATCCCCCATG
TTGTGCAAAAAAGCGGTTAGCTCCTTCGGTCCTCCGATCGTTGTCAGAAGTAAGTTGGCCGCAGTGTTAT
CACTCATGGTTATGGCAGCACTGCATAATTCTCTTACTGTCATGCCATCCGTAAGATGCTTTTCTGTGAC
TGGTGAGTACTCAACCAAGTCATTCTGAGAATAGTGTATGCGGCGACCGAGTTGCTCTTGCCCGGCGTCA
ATACGGGATAATACCGCGCCACATAGCAGAACTTTAAAAGTGCTCATCATTGGAAAACGTTCTTCGGGGC
GAAAACTCTCAAGGATCTTACCGCTGTTGAGATCCAGTTCGATGTAACCCACTCGTGCACCCAACTGATC
TTCAGCATCTTTTACTTTCACCAGCGTTTCTGGGTGAGCAAAAACAGGAAGGCAAAATGCCGCAAAAAAG
GGAATAAGGGCGACACGGAAATGTTGAATACTCATACTCTTCCTTTTTCAATATTATTGAAGCATTTATC
AGGGTTATTGTCTCATGAGCGGATACATATTTGAATGTATTTAGAAAAATAAACAAATAGGGGTTCCGCG
CACATTTCCCCGAAAAGTGCCACCTG
[124 nt withheld, positions 7097-7220]
C
[91 nt withheld, positions 7222-7312]
A
[49 nt withheld, positions 7314-7362]
CCTTTGACGTTGGAGTCCACGTTCTTT
[37 nt withheld, positions 7390-7426]
ACCCTATCTCGGTCTATTCTTTTGATTTATAAGGGATTTTGCCGATTTCGGCCTATTGGTTAAAAAATGA
GCTGATTTAACAAAAATTTAACGCGAATTTTAACAAAATATTAACGCTTACAATTTACG
Features (pLannotate 1.2.2; 20 found; start..end, strand, type, name):
      9..388     +  enhancer       CMV enhancer: human cytomegalovirus immediate early enhancer
    389..589     +  promoter       CMV promoter: human cytomegalovirus (CMV) immediate early promoter
    591..621     +  LTR            5' LTR (truncated) (fragment): truncated 5' long terminal repeat (LTR) from HIV-1
    637..655     +  promoter       T7 promoter: promoter for bacteriophage T7 RNA polymerase
    736..834     +  CDS            COX8A (fragment): COX8A_HUMAN - Also known as COX8, COX8L. Experimental evidence at protein level: Swiss-Prot protein existence level 1. Component of the cytochrome c oxidase, the last enzyme in the mitochondrial electron transport chain which drives oxidative phosphorylation. The respiratory chain contains 3 multisubunit complexes succinate dehydrogenase (complex II, CII), ubiquinol- cytochrome c oxidoreductase (cytochrome b-c1 complex, complex III, CIII) and cytochrome c oxidase (complex IV, CIV), that cooperate to transfer electrons derived from NADH and succinate to molecular oxygen, creating an electrochem
   1675..2400    +  CDS            cEGFP: cEGFP is a basic (constitutively fluorescent) green fluorescent protein published in 2008, derived from Aequorea victoria.
   2545..2568    +  CDS            PDGFRβ TM domain (fragment): transmembrane domain from platelet derived growth factor receptor beta
   2572..3282    +  CDS            mRuby3: mRuby3 is a basic (constitutively fluorescent) red fluorescent protein published in 2016, derived from Entacmaea quadricolor. It has low acid sensitivity.
   3310..3421    +  polyA_signal   bGH poly(A) signal: bovine growth hormone polyadenylation signal
   3538..3556    +  promoter       SV40 promoter (fragment): SV40 enhancer and early promoter
   3666..4254    -  rep_origin     ori: high-copy-number ColE1/pMB1/pBR322/pUC origin of replication
   4476..4492    +  polyA_signal   bGH poly(A) signal (fragment): bovine growth hormone polyadenylation signal
   4583..4630    -  polyA_signal   HSV TK poly(A) signal: herpes simplex virus thymidine kinase polyadenylation signal (Cole and Stacy, 1985)
   4689..4841    -  CDS            ble (fragment): BLE_KLEPN - Experimental evidence at protein level: Swiss-Prot protein existence level 1. Binding protein with a strong affinity to the bleomycin family of antibiotics. Binds to CL990; an antimitotic-antibiotic compound. From Klebsiella pneumoniae.
   4862..5650    -  CDS            NeoR/KanR: aminoglycoside phosphotransferase confers resistance to neomycin, kanamycin, and G418 (Geneticin®)
   5685..6045    -  promoter       SV40 promoter: SV40 enhancer and early promoter
   6047..6064    -  promoter       AmpR promoter (fragment): bla
   6105..6965    -  CDS            AmpR: β-lactamase; bla; confers resistance to ampicillin, carbenicillin, and related antibiotics
   6966..7070    -  promoter       AmpR promoter: bla
   7097..7525    +  rep_origin     f1 ori (sequence partly withheld): f1 bacteriophage origin of replication; arrow indicates direction of (+) strand synthesis
