>Addgene plasmid #112180 | pMito.iGABASnFR.F102G.mRuby3 | addgene full sequence | sequence record 213438 | Addgene NGS Result
CGCGCGTTGACATTGATTATTGACTAGTTATTAATAGTAATCAATTACGGGGTCATTAGTTCATAGCCCA
TATATGGAGTTCCGCGTTACATAACTTACGGTAAATGGCCCGCCTGGCTGACCGCCCAACGACCCCCGCC
CATTGACGTCAATAATGACGTATGTTCCCATAGTAACGCCAATAGGGACTTTCCATTGACGTCAATGGGT
GGAGTATTTACGGTAAACTGCCCACTTGGCAGTACATCAAGTGTATCATATGCCAAGTACGCCCCCTATT
GACGTCAATGACGGTAAATGGCCCGCCTGGCATTATGCCCAGTACATGACCTTATGGGACTTTCCTACTT
GGCAGTACATCTACGTATTAGTCATCGCTATTACCATGGTGATGCGGTTTTGGCAGTACATCAATGGGCG
TGGATAGCGGTTTGACTCACGGGGATTTCCAAGTCTCCACCCCATTGACGTCAATGGGAGTTTGTTTTGG
CACCAAAATCAACGGGACTTTCCAAAATGTCGTAACAACTCCGCCCCATTGACGCAAATGGGCGGTAGGC
GTGTACGGTGGGAGGTCTATATAAGCAGAACTCTCTGGCTAACTAGAGAACCCACTGCTTACTGGCTTAT
CGAAATTAATACGACTCACTATAGGGAGACCCAAGCTTGGTACCGAACTCGGATCCACTAGTAACGGCCG
CCAGTGTGCTGGAATTCGGCTTGGGGATATCCACCATGAGCGTGCTGACCCCCCTGCTGCTGAGGGGCCT
GACCGGCAGCGCCAGGAGGCTGCCCGTGCCCAGGGCCAAGATCCACAGCCTGGGCGACCCCCCCGTGGCC
ACCAGATCTGAAAGCATCAATTTCGTGAGCTGGGGCGGTAGCACCCAGGATGCGCAGAAGCAGGCCTGGG
CCGACCCGTTCAGCAAGGCCAGCGGCATTACCGTGGTCCAGGATGGGCCCACCGACTACGGCAAACTCAA
GGCCATGGTCGAAAGCGGCAACGTGCAGTGGGACGTGGTGGATGTAGAGGCCGACTTCGCCTTGCGCGCC
GCCGCCGAAGGCCTGCTCGAACCCCTGGATTTCTCGGTGATCCAGCGCGACAAGATCGACCCGCGCTTCG
TCTCCGACCATGGCGTGGGCTCGTTCCTGGGTTCTTTCGTGCTCGGCTACAACGAAGGCAAGCTCGGAGC
CAGCAAGCCCCAGGACTGGACCGCGCTGTTCGACACCAAGACCTACCCCGGCAAACGCGCCCTCTACAAA
TGGCCGAGCCCTGGCGTGCTCGAACTGGCCCTGCTCGCCGACGGCGTACCGGCCGACAAGCTCTACCCGC
TGGACCTGGACCGCGCCTTCAAGAAACTCGACACCATCAAGAAAGACATCGTCTGGTGGGGCGGCGGTGC
ACAGTCGCAGCAGCTGCTGGCCTCCGGCGAAGTCAGCATGGGCCAGTTCTGGAACGGTCGCATCCACGCC
CTGCAAGAAGACGGCGCGCCAGTGGGCGTGAGCTGGAAGCAGAACCTGGTGATGGCCGACATCCTCGTCG
TGCCTAAAGGCACGAAGAACAAAGCCGCCGCGATGAAGTTCCTGGCCAGTGCCAGCAGCGCCAAAGGCCA
GGACGACTTTTCCGCCCTGACCGCCTATGCTCCAGTGAACATCGACAGTGTGCAGCGCCTCGACCTTGCG
CAGGTCCGGATCACCGCCGACAAGCAGAAGAACGGCATCATGGCGAACTTCAAGATCCGCCACAACGTGG
AGGACGGCAGCGTGCAGCTCGCCGACCACTACCAGCAGAACACCCCCATCGGCGACGGCCCCGTGCTGCT
GCCCGACAACCACTACCTGAGCACCCAGTCCGTGCTGAGCAAAGACCCCAACGAGAAGCGCGATCACATG
GTCCTGCTGGAGTTCGTGACCGCCGCCGGGATCACTCTCGGCATGGACGAGCTGTACAAGGGCGGTACCG
GAGGGAGCATGAGCAAGGGCGAGGAGCTGTTCACCGGGGTGGTGCCCATCCTGGTCGAGCTGGACGGCGA
CGTAAACGGCCACAAGTTCAGCGTGCGCGGCGAGGGCGAGGGCGATGCCACCAACGGCAAGCTGACCCTG
AAGTTCATCTGCACCACCGGCAAGCTGCCCGTGCCCTGGCCCACCCTCGTGACCACCCTGACCTACGGCG
TGCAGTGCTTCAGCCGCTACCCCGACCACATGAAGCAGCACGACTTCTTCAAGTCCGCCATGCCCGAAGG
CTACGTCCAGGAGCGCACCATCAGCTTCAAGGACGACGGCACCTACAAGACCCGCGCCGAGGTGAAGTTC
GAGGGCGACACCCTGGTGAACCGCATCGAGCTGAAGGGCATCGACTTCAAGGAGGACGGCAACATCCTGG
GGCACAAGCTGGAGTACAACTGGAACGCCAACCTGGCACCGAACCTGCCGACCGCCTACGTCAAGGATCA
GATCACCCTCGATTTCGCCTACTGGGCCAAGAACGGTCCGGCCATTGCGACACGGTGGAATGAATGGCTA
GTCAAACTGCAGGGCTCCGGAAATGCTGTGGGCCAGGACACGCAGGAGCGTATGGTGTCTAAGGGCGAAG
AGCTGATCAAGGAAAATATGCGTATGAAGGTGGTCATGGAAGGTTCGGTCAACGGCCACCAATTCAAATG
CACAGGTGAAGGAGAAGGCAGGCCGTACGAGGGAGTGCAAACCATGAGGATCAAAGTCATCGAGGGAGGA
CCCCTGCCATTTGCCTTTGACATTCTTGCCACGTCGTTCATGTATGGCAGCCGTACTTTTATCAAGTACC
CGGCAGACATTCCTGATTTCTTTAAACAGTCCTTTCCTGAGGGTTTTACTTGGGAAAGAGTTACGAGATA
CGAAGATGGTGGAGTCGTCACCGTCACGCAGGACACCAGCCTTGAGGATGGCGAACTCGTTTACAACGTC
AAAGTCAGAGGGGTAAACTTTCCCTCCAATGGTCCCGTGATGCAGAAGAAGACCAAGGGTTGGGAGCCTA
ATACAGAGATGATGTATCCAGCAGATGGTGGTCTGAGGGGATACACTGATATTGCACTGAAAGTTGATGG
TGGTGGCCATCTGCATTGCAATTTCGTAACAACTTACAGGTCAAAAAAGACCGTCGGGAACATCAAGATG
CCCGGTGTCCATGCCGTTGATCACCGCCTGGAAAGGATAGAGGAAAGTGACAATGAAACGTACGTAGTAC
AACGCGAAGTCGCAGTTGCCAAGTACTCCAATCTTGGTGGTGGTATGGATGAACTTTATAAGTAGGCGGC
CGCTCGAGATCAGCCTCGACTGTGCCTTCTAGTTGCCAGCCATCTGTTGTTTGCCCCTCCCCCGTGCCTT
CCTTGACCCTGGAAGGTGCCACTCCCACTGTCCTTTCCTAATAAAATGAGGAAATTGCATCGCATTGTCT
GAGTAGGTGTCATTCTATTCTGGGGGGTGGGGTGGGGCAGGACAGCAAGGGGGAGGATTGGGAAGACAAT
AGCAGGCGTGCTGGGGATGCGGTGGGCTCTATGGCTTCTGAGGCGGAAAGAACCAGTGGCGGTAATACGG
TTATCCACAGAATCAGGGGATAACGCAGGAAAGAACATGTGAGCAAAAGGCCAGCAAAAGGCCAGGAACC
GTAAAAAGGCCGCGTTGCTGGCGTTTTTCCATAGGCTCCGCCCCCCTGACGAGCATCACAAAAATCGACG
CTCAAGTCAGAGGTGGCGAAACCCGACAGGACTATAAAGATACCAGGCGTTTCCCCCTGGAAGCTCCCTC
GTGCGCTCTCCTGTTCCGACCCTGCCGCTTACCGGATACCTGTCCGCCTTTCTCCCTTCGGGAAGCGTGG
CGCTTTCTCATAGCTCACGCTGTAGGTATCTCAGTTCGGTGTAGGTCGTTCGCTCCAAGCTGGGCTGTGT
GCACGAACCCCCCGTTCAGCCCGACCGCTGCGCCTTATCCGGTAACTATCGTCTTGAGTCCAACCCGGTA
AGACACGACTTATCGCCACTGGCAGCAGCCACTGGTAACAGGATTAGCAGAGCGAGGTATGTAGGCGGTG
CTACAGAGTTCTTGAAGTGGTGGCCTAACTACGGCTACACTAGAAGAACAGTATTTGGTATCTGCGCTCT
GCTGAAGCCAGTTACCTTCGGAAAAAGAGTTGGTAGCTCTTGATCCGGCAAACAAACCACCGCTGGTAGC
GGTGGTTTTTTTGTTTGCAAGCAGCAGATTACGCGCAGAAAAAAAGGATCTCAAGAAGATCCTTTGATCT
TTTCTACGGGGTCTGACGCTCAGTGGAACGAAAACTCACGTTAAGGGATTTTGGTCATGAGATTATCAAA
AAGGATCTTCACCTAGATCCTTTTAAATTAAAAATGAAGTTTTAAATCAATCTAAAGTATATATGAGTAA
CCTGAGGCTATGGCAGGGCCTGCCGCCCCGACGTTGGCTGCGAGCCCTGGGCCTTCACCCGAACTTGGGG
GGTGGGGTGGGGAAAAGGAAGAAACGCGGGCGTATTGGCCCCAATGGGGTCTCGGTGGGGTATCGACAGA
GTGCCAGCCCTGGGACCGAACCCCGCGTTTATGAACAAACGACCCAACACCGTGCGTTTTATTCTGTCTT
TTTATTGCCGTCATAGCGCGGGTTCCTTCCGGTATTGTCTCCTTCCGTGTTTCAGTTAGCCTCCCCCTAG
GGTGGGCGAAGAACTCCAGCATGAGATCCCCGCGCTGGAGGATCATCCAGCCGGCGTCCCGGAAAACGAT
TCCGAAGCCCAACCTTTCATAGAAGGCGGCGGTGGAATCGAAATCTCGTGATGGCAGGTTGGGCGTCGCT
TGGTCGGTCATTTCGAACCCCAGAGTCCCGCTCAGAAGAACTCGTCAAGAAGGCGATAGAAGGCGATGCG
CTGCGAATCGGGAGCGGCGATACCGTAAAGCACGAGGAAGCGGTCAGCCCATTCGCCGCCAAGCTCTTCA
GCAATATCACGGGTAGCCAACGCTATGTCCTGATAGCGGTCCGCCACACCCAGCCGGCCACAGTCGATGA
ATCCAGAAAAGCGGCCATTTTCCACCATGATATTCGGCAAGCAGGCATCGCCATGGGTCACGACGAGATC
CTCGCCGTCGGGCTTGCTCGCCTTGAGCCTGGCGAACAGTTCGGCTGGCGCGAGCCCCTGATGCTCTTCG
TCCAGATCATCCTGATCGACAAGACCGGCTTCCATCCGAGTACGTGCTCGCTCGATGCGATGTTTCGCTT
GGTGGTCGAATGGGCAGGTAGCCGGATCAAGCGTATGCAGCCGCCGCATTGCATCAGCCATGATGGATAC
TTTCTCGGCAGGAGCAAGGTGAGATGACAGGAGATCCTGCCCCGGCACTTCGCCCAATAGCAGCCAGTCC
CTTCCCGCTTCAGTGACAACGTCGAGCACAGCTGCGCAAGGAACGCCCGTCGTGGCCAGCCACGATAGCC
GCGCTGCCTCGTCTTGCAGTTCATTCAGGGCACCGGACAGGTCGGTCTTGACAAAAAGAACCGGGCGCCC
CTGCGCTGACAGCCGGAACACGGCGGCATCAGAGCAGCCGATTGTCTGTTGTGCCCAGTCATAGCCGAAT
AGCCTCTCCACCCAAGCGGCCGGAGAACCTGCGTGCAATCCATCTTGTTCAATCATGCGAAACGATCCTC
ATCCTGTCTCTTGATCGATCTTTGCAAAAGCCTAGGCCTCCAAAAAAGCCTCCTCACTACTTCTGGAATA
GCTCAGAGGCCGGGCCTCGGCCTCTGCATAAATAAAAAAAATTAGTCAGCCATGGGGCGGAGAATGGGCG
GAACTGGGCGGAGTTAGGGGCGGGATGGGCGGAGTTAGGGGCGGGACTATGGTTGCTGACTAATTGAGAT
GCTTGCTTTGCATACTTCTGCCTGCTGGGGAGCCTGGGGACTTTCCACACCTGGTTGCTGACTAATTGAG
ATGCTTGCTTTGCATACTTCTGCCTGCTGGGGAGCCTGGGGACTTTCCACACCCTAACTGACACACATTC
CACAGCTGGTTCTTTCCGCCTCAGGACTCTTCCTTTTTCAATAAATCAATCTAAAGTATATATGAGTAAA
CTTGGTCTGACAGTTACCAATGCTTAATCAGTGAGGCACCTATCTCAGCGATCTGTCTATTTCGTTCATC
CATAGTTGCCTGACTCCCCGTCGTGTAGATAACTACGATACGGGAGGGCTTACCATCTGGCCCCAGTGCT
GCAATGATACCGCGAGACCCACGCTCACCGGCTCCAGATTTATCAGCAATAAACCAGCCAGCCGGAAGGG
CCGAGCGCAGAAGTGGTCCTGCAACTTTATCCGCCTCCATCCAGTCTATTAATTGTTGCCGGGAAGCTAG
AGTAAGTAGTTCGCCAGTTAATAGTTTGCGCAACGTTGTTGCCATTGCTACAGGCATCGTGGTGTCACGC
TCGTCGTTTGGTATGGCTTCATTCAGCTCCGGTTCCCAACGATCAAGGCGAGTTACATGATCCCCCATGT
TGTGCAAAAAAGCGGTTAGCTCCTTCGGTCCTCCGATCGTTGTCAGAAGTAAGTTGGCCGCAGTGTTATC
ACTCATGGTTATGGCAGCACTGCATAATTCTCTTACTGTCATGCCATCCGTAAGATGCTTTTCTGTGACT
GGTGAGTACTCAACCAAGTCATTCTGAGAATAGTGTATGCGGCGACCGAGTTGCTCTTGCCCGGCGTCAA
TACGGGATAATACCGCGCCACATAGCAGAACTTTAAAAGTGCTCATCATTGGAAAACGTTCTTCGGGGCG
AAAACTCTCAAGGATCTTACCGCTGTTGAGATCCAGTTCGATGTAACCCACTCGTGCACCCAACTGATCT
TCAGCATCTTTTACTTTCACCAGCGTTTCTGGGTGAGCAAAAACAGGAAGGCAAAATGCCGCAAAAAAGG
GAATAAGGGCGACACGGAAATGTTGAATACTCATACTCTTCCTTTTTCAATATTATTGAAGCATTTATCA
GGGTTATTGTCTCATGAGCGGATACATATTTGAATGTATTTAGAAAAATAAACAAATAGGGGTTCCGCGC
ACATTTCCCCGAAAAGTGCCACCTG
[124 nt withheld, positions 7096-7219]
C
[91 nt withheld, positions 7221-7311]
A
[49 nt withheld, positions 7313-7361]
CCTTTGACGTTGGAGTCCACGTTCTTT
[37 nt withheld, positions 7389-7425]
ACCCTATCTCGGTCTATTCTTTTGATTTATAAGGGATTTTGCCGATTTCGGCCTATTGGTTAAAAAATGA
GCTGATTTAACAAAAATTTAACGCGAATTTTAACAAAATATTAACGCTTACAATTTACG
Features (pLannotate 1.2.2; 20 found; start..end, strand, type, name):
      9..388     +  enhancer       CMV enhancer: human cytomegalovirus immediate early enhancer
    389..589     +  promoter       CMV promoter: human cytomegalovirus (CMV) immediate early promoter
    591..621     +  LTR            5' LTR (truncated) (fragment): truncated 5' long terminal repeat (LTR) from HIV-1
    637..655     +  promoter       T7 promoter: promoter for bacteriophage T7 RNA polymerase
    736..834     +  CDS            COX8A (fragment): COX8A_HUMAN - Also known as COX8, COX8L. Experimental evidence at protein level: Swiss-Prot protein existence level 1. Component of the cytochrome c oxidase, the last enzyme in the mitochondrial electron transport chain which drives oxidative phosphorylation. The respiratory chain contains 3 multisubunit complexes succinate dehydrogenase (complex II, CII), ubiquinol- cytochrome c oxidoreductase (cytochrome b-c1 complex, complex III, CIII) and cytochrome c oxidase (complex IV, CIV), that cooperate to transfer electrons derived from NADH and succinate to molecular oxygen, creating an electrochem
   1675..2400    +  CDS            cEGFP: cEGFP is a basic (constitutively fluorescent) green fluorescent protein published in 2008, derived from Aequorea victoria.
   2545..2568    +  CDS            PDGFRβ TM domain (fragment): transmembrane domain from platelet derived growth factor receptor beta
   2572..3282    +  CDS            mRuby3: mRuby3 is a basic (constitutively fluorescent) red fluorescent protein published in 2016, derived from Entacmaea quadricolor. It has low acid sensitivity.
   3310..3421    +  polyA_signal   bGH poly(A) signal: bovine growth hormone polyadenylation signal
   3538..3556    +  promoter       SV40 promoter (fragment): SV40 enhancer and early promoter
   3666..4254    -  rep_origin     ori: high-copy-number ColE1/pMB1/pBR322/pUC origin of replication
   4476..4492    +  polyA_signal   bGH poly(A) signal (fragment): bovine growth hormone polyadenylation signal
   4583..4630    -  polyA_signal   HSV TK poly(A) signal: herpes simplex virus thymidine kinase polyadenylation signal (Cole and Stacy, 1985)
   4689..4841    -  CDS            ble (fragment): BLE_KLEPN - Experimental evidence at protein level: Swiss-Prot protein existence level 1. Binding protein with a strong affinity to the bleomycin family of antibiotics. Binds to CL990; an antimitotic-antibiotic compound. From Klebsiella pneumoniae.
   4862..5656    -  CDS            NeoR/KanR: aminoglycoside phosphotransferase from Tn5; aph(3')-II (or nptII); confers resistance to neomycin, kanamycin, and G418 (Geneticin®)
   5691..6044    -  promoter       SV40 promoter: SV40 enhancer and early promoter
   6046..6063    -  promoter       AmpR promoter (fragment): bla
   6104..6964    -  CDS            AmpR: β-lactamase; bla; confers resistance to ampicillin, carbenicillin, and related antibiotics
   6965..7069    -  promoter       AmpR promoter: bla
   7096..7524    +  rep_origin     f1 ori (sequence partly withheld): f1 bacteriophage origin of replication; arrow indicates direction of (+) strand synthesis
