[The description below was written by a language model from this plasmid's Addgene catalogue record and pLannotate feature annotations shown in this document.]
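Description:
pMito.iGABASnFR.F102G.mRuby3 is a mammalian expression plasmid of about 7.55 kb, built on the pDisplay backbone, that encodes a genetically encoded fluorescent GABA sensor. It is maintained in E. coli as a high-copy plasmid through a ColE1/pUC-type origin and selected with ampicillin via the β-lactamase gene; an f1 origin is also present. A separate SV40 early promoter–NeoR/KanR cassette terminated by an HSV TK polyadenylation signal would allow G418 selection of transfected mammalian cells. The short HIV-1 LTR, ble, SV40 promoter and extra bGH poly(A) fragments flagged by annotation appear to be backbone remnants rather than functional units.

The expression cassette is driven by the CMV immediate-early enhancer and promoter, with a T7 promoter just upstream of the coding region, and ends in a bGH polyadenylation signal. The open reading frame begins with a fragment of human COX8A, the region commonly used as a mitochondrial targeting presequence. This is consistent with the "pMito" name and suggests that it replaces the secretion and surface-display targeting normally supplied by pDisplay; only a very short fragment of the PDGFRβ transmembrane domain remains. Downstream lies the iGABASnFR.F102G sensor. The annotation recognises only its GFP-derived segment, while the flanking sequence, presumably the GABA-binding scaffold, is unannotated. The record does not describe the effect of the F102G substitution. mRuby3 is fused at the C-terminus, giving a constitutive red signal that could serve to locate expressing cells or normalise the green sensor signal. The depositor and sequencing-derived records differ by one nucleotide in length and show essentially identical features. The stated purpose is simply use as a GABA sensor.
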