Addgene plasmid #112180: pMito.iGABASnFR.F102G.mRuby3
Purpose: GABA Sensor
Depositing lab: Loren Looger. Depositing organization: HHMI, Janelia Research Campus. Publication: A genetically encoded fluorescent sensor for in vivo imaging of GABA. Marvin JS, Shimoda Y, Magloire V, Leite M, Kawashima T, Jensen TP, Kolb I, Knott EL, Novak O, Podgorski K, Leidenheimer NJ, Rusakov DA, Ahrens MB, Kullmann DM, Looger LL. Nat Methods. 2019 Aug;16(8):763-770. doi: 10.1038/s41592-019-0471-2. Epub 2019 Jul 15. PubMed 31308547.
Backbone
  Vector backbone: pDisplay
  Vector type: Mammalian Expression
Growth in bacteria
  Bacterial resistance: Ampicillin, 100 μg/mL
  Growth temperature: 37°C
  Growth strain: DH5alpha
  Copy number: High Copy
Gene/Insert
  Gene/Insert name: iGABASnFR.F102G
  Mutation: F102G
  Tag / fusion protein: mRuby3 (C terminal on insert)
  Cloning method: Restriction Enzyme; 5′ cloning site Unknown (unknown if destroyed); 3′ cloning site Unknown (unknown if destroyed)
Terms and licenses: Academic/Nonprofit Terms; Industry Terms: Not Available to Industry
Depositor comments: Please visit https://www.biorxiv.org/content/early/2018/05/14/322578 for bioRxiv preprint.
How to cite: pMito.iGABASnFR.F102G.mRuby3 was a gift from Loren Looger (Addgene plasmid # 112180 ; http://n2t.net/addgene:112180 ; RRID:Addgene_112180)
